>Addgene plasmid #227376 | NLS-GFP-iLID-Ferritin | addgene full sequence | sequence record 450142 | Addgene NGS Result
TTGAGATCCTTTTTTTCTGCGCGTAATCTGCTGCTTGCAAACAAAAAAACCACCGCTACCAGCGGTGGTT
TGTTTGCCGGATCAAGAGCTACCAACTCTTTTTCCGAAGGTAACTGGCTTCAGCAGAGCGCAGATACCAA
ATACTGTTCTTCTAGTGTAGCCGTAGTTAGGCCACCACTTCAAGAACTCTGTAGCACCGCCTACATACCT
CGCTCTGCTAATCCTGTTACCAGTGGCTGCTGCCAGTGGCGATAAGTCGTGTCTTACCGGGTTGGACTCA
AGACGATAGTTACCGGATAAGGCGCAGCGGTCGGGCTGAACGGGGGGTTCGTGCACACAGCCCAGCTTGG
AGCGAACGACCTACACCGAACTGAGATACCTACAGCGTGAGCTATGAGAAAGCGCCACGCTTCCCGAAGG
GAGAAAGGCGGACAGGTATCCGGTAAGCGGCAGGGTCGGAACAGGAGAGCGCACGAGGGAGCTTCCAGGG
GGAAACGCCTGGTATCTTTATAGTCCTGTCGGGTTTCGCCACCTCTGACTTGAGCGTCGATTTTTGTGAT
GCTCGTCAGGGGGGCGGAGCCTATGGAAAAACGCCAGCAACGCGGCCTTTTTACGGTTCCTGGCCTTTTG
CTGGCCTTTTGCTCACATGTTCTTTCCTGCGTTATCCCCTGATTCTGTGGATAACCGTATTACCGCCTTT
GAGTGAGCTGATACCGCTCGCCGCAGCCGAACGACCGAGCGCAGCGAGTCAGTGAGCGAGGAAGCGGAAG
AGCGCCCAATACGCAAACCGCCTCTCCCCGCGCGTTGGCCGATTCATTAATGCAGCTGTGGAATGTGTGT
CAGTTAGGGTGTGGAAAGTCCCCAGGCTCCCCAGCAGGCAGAAGTATGCAAAGCATGCATCTCAATTAGT
CAGCAACCAGGTGTGGAAAGTCCCCAGGCTCCCCAGCAGGCAGAAGTATGCAAAGCATGCATCTCAATTA
GTCAGCAACCATAGTCCCGCCCCTAACTCCGCCCATCCCGCCCCTAACTCCGCCCAGTTCCGCCCATTCT
CCGCCCCATGGCTGACTAATTTTTTTTATTTATGCAGAGGCCGAGGCCGCCTCGGCCTCTGAGCTATTCC
AGAAGTAGTGAGGAGGCTTTTTTGGAGGCCTAGGCTTTTGCAAAAAGCTTGGACACAAGACAGGCTTGCG
AGATATGTTTGAGAATACCACTTTATCCCGCGTCAGGGAGAGGCAGTGCGTAAAAAGACGCGGACTCATG
TGAAATACTGGTTTTTAGTGCGCCAGATCTCTATAATCTCGCGCAACCTATTTTCCCCTCGAACACTTTT
TAAGCCGTAGATAAACAGGCTGGGACACTTCACATGAGCGAAAAATACATCGTCACCTGGGACATGTTGC
AGATCCATGCACGTAAACTCGCAAGCCGACTGATGCCTTCTGAACAATGGAAAGGCATTATTGCCGTAAG
CCGTGGCGGTCTGTACCGGGTGCGTTACTGGCGCGTGAACTGGGTATTCGTCATGTCGATACCGTTTGTA
TTTCCAGCTACGATCACGACAACCAGCGCGAGCTTAAAGTGCTGAAACGCGCAGAAGGCGATGGCGAAGG
CTTCATCGTTATTGATGACCTGGTGGATACCGGTGGTACTGCGGTTGCGATTCGTGAAATGTATCCAAAA
GCGCACTTTGTCACCATCTTCGCAAAACCGGCTGGTCGTCCGCTGGTTGATGACTATGTTGTTGATATCC
CGCAAGATACCTGGATTGAACAGCCGTGGGATATGGGCGTCGTATTCGTCCCGCCAATCTCCGGTCGCTA
ATCTTTTCAACGCCTGGCACTGCCGGGCGTTGTTCTTTTTAACTTCAGGCGTGTTACAATAGTTTCCAGT
AAGTATTCTGGAGGCTGCATCCATGACACAGGCAAACCTGAGCGAAACCCTGTTCAAACCCCGCTTTAAA
CATCCTGAAACCTCGACGCTAGTCCGCCGCTTTAATCACGGCGCACAACCGCCTGTGCAGTCGGCCCTTG
ATGGTAAAACCATCCCTCACTGGTATCGCATGATTAACCGTCTGATGTGGATCTGGCGCGGCATTGACCC
ACGCGAAATCCTCGACGTCCAGGCACGTATTGTGATGAGCGATGCCGAACGTACCGACGATGATTTATAC
GATACGGTGATTGGCTACCGTGGCGGCAACTGGATTTATGAGTGGGCCCCGGATCTTTGTGAAGGAACCT
TACTTCTGTGGTGTGACATAATTGGACAAACTACCTACAGAGATTTAAAGCTCTAAGGTAAATATAAAAT
TTTTAAGTGTATAATGTGTTAAACTACTGATTCTAATTGTTTGTGTATTTTAGATTCCAACCTATGGAAC
TGATGAATGGGAGCAGTGGTGGAATGCCTTTAATGAGGAAAACCTGTTTTGCTCAGAAGAAATGCCATCT
AGTGATGATGAGGCTACTGCTGACTCTCAACATTCTACTCCTCCAAAAAAGAAGAGAAAGGTAGAAGACC
CCAAGGACTTTCCTTCAGAATTGCTAAGTTTTTTGAGTCATGCTGTGTTTAGTAATAGAACTCTTGCTTG
CTTTGCTATTTACACCACAAAGGAAAAAGCTGCACTGCTATACAAGAAAATTATGGAAAAATATTCTGTA
ACCTTTATAAGTAGGCATAACAGTTATAATCATAACATACTGTTTTTTCTTACTCCACACAGGCATAGAG
TGTCTGCTATTAATAACTATGCTCAAAAATTGTGTACCTTTAGCTTTTTAATTTGTAAAGGGGTTAATAA
GGAATATTTGATGTATAGTGCCTTGACTAGAGATCATAATCAGCCATACCACATTTGTAGAGGTTTTACT
TGCTTTAAAAAACCTCCCACACCTCCCCCTGAACCTGAAACATAAAATGAATGCAATTGTTGTTGTTAAC
TTGTTTATTGCAGCTTATAATGGTTACAAATAAAGCAATAGCATCACAAATTTCACAAATAAAGCATTTT
TTTCACTGCATTCTAGTTGTGGTTTGTCCAAACTCATCAATGTATCTTATCATGTCTGGATCAACTGGAT
AACTCAAGCTAACCAAAATCATCCCAAACTTCCCACCCCATACCCTATTACCACTGCCAATTACCTGTGG
TTTCATTTACTCTAAACCTGTGATTCCTCTGAATTATTTTCATTTTAAAGAAATTGTATTTGTTAAATAT
GTACTACAAACTTAGTAGTTGGAAGGGCTAATTCACTCCCAAAGAAGACAAGATATCCTTGATCTGTGGA
TCTACCACACACAAGGCTACTTCCCTGATTAGCAGAACTACACACCAGGGCCAGGGGTCAGATATCCACT
GACCTTTGGATGGTGCTACAAGCTAGTACCAGTTGAGCCAGATAAGGTAGAAGAGGCCAATAAAGGAGAG
AACACCAGCTTGTTACACCCTGTGAGCCTGCATGGGATGGATGACCCGGAGAGAGAAGTGTTAGAGTGGA
GGTTTGACAGCCGCCTAGCATTTCATCACGTGGCCCGAGAGCTGCATCCGGAGTACTTCAAGAACTGCTG
ATATCGAGCTTGCTACAAGGGACTTTCCGCTGGGGACTTTCCAGGGAGGCGTGGCCTGGGCGGGACTGGG
GAGTGGCGAGCCCTCAGATCCTGCATATAAGCAGCTGCTTTTTGCCTGTACTGGGTCTCTCTGGTTAGAC
CAGATCTGAGCCTGGGAGCTCTCTGGCTAACTAGGGAACCCACTGCTTAAGCCTCAATAAAGCTTGCCTT
GAGTGCTTCAAGTAGTGTGTGCCCGTCTGTTGTGTGACTCTGGTAACTAGAGATCCCTCAGACCCTTTTA
GTCAGTGTGGAAAATCTCTAGCAGTGGCGCCCGAACAGGGACTTGAAAGCGAAAGGGAAACCAGAGGAGC
TCTCTCGACGCAGGACTCGGCTTGCTGAAGCGCGCACGGCAAGAGGCGAGGGGCGGCGACTGGTGAGTAC
GCCAAAAATTTTGACTAGCGGAGGCTAGAAGGAGAGAGATGGGTGCGAGAGCGTCAGTATTAAGCGGGGG
AGAATTAGATCGCGATGGGAAAAAATTCGGTTAAGGCCAGGGGGAAAGAAAAAATATAAATTAAAACATA
TAGTATGGGCAAGCAGGGAGCTAGAACGATTCGCAGTTAATCCTGGCCTGTTAGAAACATCAGAAGGCTG
TAGACAAATACTGGGACAGCTACAACCATCCCTTCAGACAGGATCAGAAGAACTTAGATCATTATATAAT
ACAGTAGCAACCCTCTATTGTGTGCATCAAAGGATAGAGATAAAAGACACCAAGGAAGCTTTAGACAAGA
TAGAGGAAGAGCAAAACAAAAGTAAGACCACCGCACAGCAAGCGGCCGGCCGCTGATCTTCAGACCTGGA
GGAGGAGATATGAGGGACAATTGGAGAAGTGAATTATATAAATATAAAGTAGTAAAAATTGAACCATTAG
GAGTAGCACCCACCAAGGCAAAGAGAAGAGTGGTGCAGAGAGAAAAAAGAGCAGTGGGAATAGGAGCTTT
GTTCCTTGGGTTCTTGGGAGCAGCAGGAAGCACTATGGGCGCAGCGTCAATGACGCTGACGGTACAGGCC
AGACAATTATTGTCTGGTATAGTGCAGCAGCAGAACAATTTGCTGAGGGCTATTGAGGCGCAACAGCATC
TGTTGCAACTCACAGTCTGGGGCATCAAGCAGCTCCAGGCAAGAATCCTGGCTGTGGAAAGATACCTAAA
GGATCAACAGCTCCTGGGGATTTGGGGTTGCTCTGGAAAACTCATTTGCACCACTGCTGTGCCTTGGAAT
GCTAGTTGGAGTAATAAATCTCTGGAACAGATTTGGAATCACACGACCTGGATGGAGTGGGACAGAGAAA
TTAACAATTACACAAGCTTAATACACTCCTTAATTGAAGAATCGCAAAACCAGCAAGAAAAGAATGAACA
AGAATTATTGGAATTAGATAAATGGGCAAGTTTGTGGAATTGGTTTAACATAACAAATTGGCTGTGGTAT
ATAAAATTATTCATAATGATAGTAGGAGGCTTGGTAGGTTTAAGAATAGTTTTTGCTGTACTTTCTATAG
TGAATAGAGTTAGGCAGGGATATTCACCATTATCGTTTCAGACCCACCTCCCAACCCCGAGGGGACCCGA
CAGGCCCGAAGGAATAGAAGAAGAAGGTGGAGAGAGAGACAGAGACAGATCCATTCGATTAGTGAACGGA
TCTCGACGGTATCGCCAAATGGCAGTATTCATCCACAATTTTAAAAGAAAAGGGGGGATTGGGGGGTACA
GTGCAGGGGAAAGAATAGTAGACATAATAGCAACAGACATACAAACTAAAGAATTACAAAAACAAATTAC
AAAAATTCAAAATTTTCGGGTTTATTACAGGGACAGCAGAGATCCAGTTTGGATCGATAAGCTTGATATC
GAATTCCTGCAGCCCCGATAAAATAAAAGATTTTATTTAGTCTCCAGAAAAAGGGGGGAATGAAAGACCC
CACCTGTAGGTTTGGCAAGCTAGCTGCAGTAACGCCATTTTGCAAGGCATGGAAAAATACCAAACCAAGA
ATAGAGAAGTTCAGATCAAGGGCGGGTACATGAAAATAGCTAACGTTGGGCCAAACAGGATATCTGCGGT
GAGCAGTTTCGGCCCCGGCCCGGGGCCAAGAACAGATGGTCACCGCAGTTTCGGCCCCGGCCCGAGGCCA
AGAACAGATGGTCCCCAGATATGGCCCAACCCTCAGCAGTTTCTTAAGACCCATCAGATGTTTCCAGGCT
CCCCCAAGGACCTGAAATGACCCTGCGCCTTATTTGAATTAACCAATCAGCCTGCTTCTCGCTTCTGTTC
GCGCGCTTCTGCTTCCCGAGCTCTATAAAAGAGCTCACAACCCCTCACTCGGCGCGCCAGTCCTCCGACA
GACTGAGTCGCCCGGGGGGGATCTGGAGCTCTCGAGAATTCTCACGCGTCAAGTGGAGCAAGGCAGGTGG
ACAGTGGATCACTAGTGCCACCATGGCGGAGCCGCGTAGCAAACGTCCGCGTGTGACGCTGCCGGCGTGT
CCGGCGCATAGTGGGGAGTTTCTGGCAACCACACTGGAACGGATCGAGAAAAATTTCGTGATTACTGATC
CGAGACTGCCTGACAACCCAATCATTTTTGCGAGCGATTCCTTCCTGCAGCTGACAGAATATTCTCGGGA
AGAGATCCTGGGGCGCAATTGCCGTTTTCTGCAGGGACCCGAGACAGACCGTGCCACTGTTCGGAAAATC
AGAGATGCTATTGACAACCAGACTGAAGTGACCGTTCAGCTGATCAATTATACCAAGAGCGGCAAGAAGT
TCTGGAACGTGTTCCACCTGCAGCCGATGCGCGATTATAAGGGCGACGTCCAGTACTTCATTGGCGTGCA
GCTGGATGGCACCGAACGTCTTCATGGCGCCGCTGAGCGTGAGGCGGTCTGCCTGATCAAAAAGACAGCC
TTTCAGATTGCTGAGGCAGCGAACGACGAAAATTACTTTGGCGGCTCCGGCTCTGGATCCGGAGCTACCA
TGAGTAAAGGAGAAGAACTTTTCACTGGAGTTGTCCCAATTCTTGTTGAATTAGATGGTGATGTTAATGG
GCACAAATTTTCTGTCAGTGGAGAGGGTGAAGGTGATGCAACATACGGAAAACTTACCCTTAAATTTATT
TGCACTACTGGAAAACTACCTGTTCCATGGCCAACACTTGTCACTACCCTGACTTATGGTGTTCAATGCT
TTTCAAGATACCCAGATCATATGAAACGGCATGACTTTTTCAAGAGTGCCATGCCCGAAGGTTATGTACA
GGAAAGAACTATATTTTTCAAAGATGACGGGAACTACAAGACACGTGCTGAAGTCAAGTTTGAAGGTGAT
ACCCTTGTTAATAGAATCGAGTTAAAAGGTATTGATTTTAAAGAAGATGGAAACATTCTTGGACACAAAT
TGGAATACAACTATAACTCACACAATGTATACATCATGGCAGACAAACAAAAGAATGGAATCAAAGTTAA
CTTCAAAATTAGACACAACATTGAAGATGGAAGCGTTCAACTAGCAGACCATTATCAACAAAATACTCCA
ATTGGCGATGGCCCTGTCCTTTTACCAGACAACCATTACCTGTCCACACAATCTAAGCTTTCGAAAGATC
CCAACGAAAAGAGAGACCACATGGTCCTTCTTGAGTTTGTAACAGCTGCTGGGATTACACATGGCATGGA
TGAACTATACAAAGGTGGATCTGGAGGTTCAGGTGGAAGTGCGGCCGGTACCGGCAGCGGAGGA
[549 nt withheld, positions 7345-7893]
TGAGCGGCCGCAACTCCCACCTGCAACATGCGTGACTGACTGAGGCCGCGACTCTAGAGTCGACCTGCAG
GCATGCAAGCTTGATATCAAGCTTATCGATAATCAACCTCTGGATTACAAAATTTGTGAAAGATTGACTG
GTATTCTTAACTATGTTGCTCCTTTTACGCTATGTGGATACGCTGCTTTAATGCCTTTGTATCATGCTAT
TGCTTCCCGTATGGCTTTCATTTTCTCCTCCTTGTATAAATCCTGGTTGCTGTCTCTTTATCAGGAGTTG
TGGCCCGTTGTCAGGCAACGTGGCGTGGTGTGCACTGTGTTTGCTGACGCAACCCCCACTGGTTGGGGCA
TTGCCACCACCTGTCAGCTCCTTTCCGGGACTTTCGCTTTCCCCCTCCCTATTGCCACGGCGGAACTCAT
CGCCGCCTGCCTTGCCCGCTGCTGGACAGGGGCTCGGCTGTTGGGCACTGACAATTCCGTGGTGTTGTCG
GGGAAATCATCGTCCTTTCCTTGGCTGCTCGCCTGTGTTGCCACCTGGATTCTGCGCGGGACGTCCTTCT
GCTACGTCCCTTCGGCCCTCAATCCAGCGGACCTTCCTTCCCGCGGCCTGCTGCCGGCTCTGCGGCCTCT
TCCGCGTCTTCGCCTTCGCCCTCAGACGAGTCGGATCTCCCTTTGGGCCGCCTCCCCGCATCGATACCGT
CGACCTCGAGGGAATTAATTCGAGCTCGGTACCTTTAAGACCAATGACTTACAAGGCAGCTGTAGATCTT
AGCCACTTTTTAAAAGAAAAGGGGGGACTGGAAGGGCTAATTCACTCCCAACGAAGACAAGATCTGCTTT
TTGCTTGTACTGGGTCTCTCTGGTTAGACCAGATCTGAGCCTGGGAGCTCTCTGGCTAACTAGGGAACCC
ACTGCTTAAGCCTCAATAAAGCTTGCCTTGAGTGCTTCAAGTAGTGTGTGCCCGTCTGTTGTGTGACTCT
GGTAACTAGAGATCCCTCAGACCCTTTTAGTCAGTGTGGAAAATCTCTAGCAGCATCTAGAATTAATTCC
GTGTATTCTATAGTGTCACCTAAATCGTATGTGTATGATACATAAGGTTATGTATTAATTGTAGCCGCGT
TCTAACGACAATATGTACAAGCCTAATTGTGTAGCATCTGGCTTACTGAAGCAGACCCTATCATCTCTCT
CGTAAACTGCCGTCAGAGTCGGTTTGGTTGGACGAACCTTCTGAGTTTCTGGTAACGCCGTCCCGCACCC
GGAAATGGTCAGCGAACCAATCAGCAGGGTCATCGCTAGCCAGATCCTCTACGCCGGACGCATCGTGGCC
GGCATCACCGGCGCCACAGGTGCGGTTGCTGGCGCCTATATCGCCGACATCACCGATGGGGAAGATCGGG
CTCGCCACTTCGGGCTCATGAGCGCTTGTTTCGGCGTGGGTATGGTGGCAGGCCCCGTGGCCGGGGGACT
GTTGGGCGCCATCTCCTTGCATGCACCATTCCTTGCGGCGGCGGTGCTCAACGGCCTCAACCTACTACTG
GGCTGCTTCCTAATGCAGGAGTCGCATAAGGGAGAGCGTCGAATGGTGCACTCTCAGTACAATCTGCTCT
GATGCCGCATAGTTAAGCCAGCCCCGACACCCGCCAACACCCGCTGACGCGCCCTGACGGGCTTGTCTGC
TCCCGGCATCCGCTTACAGACAAGCTGTGACCGTCTCCGGGAGCTGCATGTGTCAGAGGTTTTCACCGTC
ATCACCGAAACGCGCGAGACGAAAGGGCCTCGTGATACGCCTATTTTTATAGGTTAATGTCATGATAATA
ATGGTTTCTTAGACGTCAGGTGGCACTTTTCGGGGAAATGTGCGCGGAACCCCTATTTGTTTATTTTTCT
AAATACATTCAAATATGTATCCGCTCATGAGACAATAACCCTGATAAATGCTTCAATAATATTGAAAAAG
GAAGAGTATGAGTATTCAACATTTCCGTGTCGCCCTTATTCCCTTTTTTGCGGCATTTTGCCTTCCTGTT
TTTGCTCACCCAGAAACGCTGGTGAAAGTAAAAGATGCTGAAGATCAGTTGGGTGCACGAGTGGGTTACA
TCGAACTGGATCTCAACAGCGGTAAGATCCTTGAGAGTTTTCGCCCCGAAGAACGTTTTCCAATGATGAG
CACTTTTAAAGTTCTGCTATGTGGCGCGGTATTATCCCGTATTGACGCCGGGCAAGAGCAACTCGGTCGC
CGCATACACTATTCTCAGAATGACTTGGTTGAGTACTCACCAGTCACAGAAAAGCATCTTACGGATGGCA
TGACAGTAAGAGAATTATGCAGTGCTGCCATAACCATGAGTGATAACACTGCGGCCAACTTACTTCTGAC
AACGATCGGAGGACCGAAGGAGCTAACCGCTTTTTTGCACAACATGGGGGATCATGTAACTCGCCTTGAT
CGTTGGGAACCGGAGCTGAATGAAGCCATACCAAACGACGAGCGTGACACCACGATGCCTGTAGCAATGG
CAACAACGTTGCGCAAACTATTAACTGGCGAACTACTTACTCTAGCTTCCCGGCAACAATTAATAGACTG
GATGGAGGCGGATAAAGTTGCAGGACCACTTCTGCGCTCGGCCCTTCCGGCTGGCTGGTTTATTGCTGAT
AAATCTGGAGCCGGTGAGCGTGGGTCTCGCGGTATCATTGCAGCACTGGGGCCAGATGGTAAGCCCTCCC
GTATCGTAGTTATCTACACGACGGGGAGTCAGGCAACTATGGATGAACGAAATAGACAGATCGCTGAGAT
AGGTGCCTCACTGATTAAGCATTGGTAACTGTCAGACCAAGTTTACTCATATATACTTTAGATTGATTTA
AAACTTCATTTTTAATTTAAAAGGATCTAGGTGAAGATCCTTTTTGATAATCTCATGACCAAAATCCCTT
AACGTGAGTTTTCGTTCCACTGAGCGTCAGACCCCGTAGAAAAGATCAAAGGATCTTC
Features (pLannotate 1.2.2; 35 found; start..end, strand, type, name):
      1..589     +  rep_origin     ori: high-copy-number ColE1/pMB1/pBR322/pUC origin of replication
    772..828     +  CDS            lacI (fragment): lac repressor; lacI; The lac repressor binds to the lac operator to inhibit transcription in E. coli. This inhibition can be relieved by adding lactose or isopropyl-β-D-thiogalactopyranoside (IPTG).
    835..1164    +  promoter       SV40 promoter: SV40 enhancer and early promoter
   1364..1483    +  CDS            gpt (fragment): XGPT_ECOLI - Also known as gpp, gxu. Experimental evidence at protein level: Swiss-Prot protein existence level 1. Purine salvage pathway enzyme that catalyzes the transfer of the ribosyl-5-phosphate group from 5-phospho-alpha-D-ribose 1- diphosphate (PRPP) to the N9 position of the 6-oxopurines guanine and xanthine to form the corresponding ribonucleotides GMP (guanosine 5'- monophosphate) and XMP (xanthosine 5'-monophosphate), with the release of PPi. To a lesser extent, also acts on hypoxanthine (PubMed:9100006, PubMed:3886014). Does not ribophosphorylate adenine (PubMed:3886014). From Esch
   1483..1818    +  CDS            gpt (fragment): XGPT_ECOLI - Also known as gpp, gxu. Experimental evidence at protein level: Swiss-Prot protein existence level 1. Purine salvage pathway enzyme that catalyzes the transfer of the ribosyl-5-phosphate group from 5-phospho-alpha-D-ribose 1- diphosphate (PRPP) to the N9 position of the 6-oxopurines guanine and xanthine to form the corresponding ribonucleotides GMP (guanosine 5'- monophosphate) and XMP (xanthosine 5'-monophosphate), with the release of PPi. To a lesser extent, also acts on hypoxanthine (PubMed:9100006, PubMed:3886014). Does not ribophosphorylate adenine (PubMed:3886014). From Esch
   1913..2218    +  CDS            frsA (fragment): FRSA_ECOLI - Also known as yafA. Experimental evidence at protein level: Swiss-Prot protein existence level 1. Catalyzes the hydrolysis of esters (PubMed:15808744). Displays esterase activity toward pNP-butyrate (PubMed:15808744). May stimulate mixed-acid fermentation by acting as a fermentation/respiration switch that down-regulates respiration and up- regulates fermentation rates (PubMed:15169777). From Escherichia coli (strain K12).
   2222..2296    +  CDS            small t antigen (fragment): SV40 (simian virus 40) small t antigen
   2298..2363    +  intron         small t intron: SV40 (simian virus 40) small t antigen intron
   2493..2513    +  CDS            SV40 NLS: nuclear localization signal of SV40 (simian virus 40) large T antigen
   2832..2915    +  CDS            large T antigen (fragment): large T antigen from SV40 (simian virus 40)
   2938..3072    +  polyA_signal   SV40 poly(A) signal: SV40 polyadenylation signal
   3239..3568    +  CDS            nef (fragment): NEF_HV1BR - Experimental evidence at protein level: Swiss-Prot protein existence level 1. Extracellular Nef protein targets CD4(+) T-lymphocytes for apoptosis by interacting with CXCR4 surface receptors (PubMed:14990729). From Human immunodeficiency virus type 1 group M subtype B (isolate BRU/LAI) (HIV-1).
   3616..3873    +  LTR            5' LTR (truncated): truncated 5' long terminal repeat (LTR) from HIV-1
   3920..4045    +  misc_feature   HIV-1 Ψ: packaging signal of human immunodeficiency virus type 1
   4029..4367    +  CDS            HIV-1 gag (fragment): gag protein from human immunodeficiency virus 1; gag
   4542..4775    +  misc_feature   RRE: The Rev response element (RRE) of HIV-1 allows for Rev-dependent mRNA export from the nucleus to the cytoplasm.
   5152..5252    +  CDS            Rev (fragment): human immunodeficiency virus 1 (HIV-1) Rev protein; rev; enhances nuclear export of unspliced and incompletely spliced viral mRNAs
   5289..5406    +  misc_feature   cPPT/CTS: central polypurine tract and central termination sequence of HIV-1
   5443..5475    -  misc_feature   MCS (fragment): pBluescript multiple cloning site
   5559..5966    +  promoter       SFFV promoter: spleen focus-forming virus long terminal repeat (LTR) promoter
   6133..6450    +  CDS            miniSOG: miniSOG is a basic (constitutively fluorescent) cyan fluorescent protein published in 2011, derived from Arabidopsis thaliana. It requires the cofactor flavin for fluorescence.
   6580..7293    +  CDS            GFP: green fluorescent protein
   7345..7893    +  CDS            FTH1 (sequence withheld): FRIH_HUMAN - Also known as FTH, FTHL6. Experimental evidence at protein level: Swiss-Prot protein existence level 1. Stores iron in a soluble, non-toxic, readily available form. Important for iron homeostasis. Has ferroxidase activity. Iron is taken up in the ferrous form and deposited as ferric hydroxides after oxidation. Also plays a role in delivery of iron to cells. Mediates iron uptake in capsule cells of the developing kidney (By similarity). From Homo sapiens (Human).
   7945..7975    +  misc_feature   MCS (fragment): pUC18/19 multiple cloning site
   7976..7994    +  misc_feature   MCS (fragment): pBluescript multiple cloning site
   7994..8582    +  misc_feature   WPRE: woodchuck hepatitis virus posttranscriptional regulatory element
   8583..8605    +  misc_feature   MCS (fragment): pBluescript multiple cloning site
   8622..8690    +  CDS            nef (fragment): NEF_HV1Z2 - Experimental evidence at protein level: Swiss-Prot protein existence level 1. Extracellular Nef protein targets CD4(+) T-lymphocytes for apoptosis by interacting with CXCR4 surface receptors. From Human immunodeficiency virus type 1 group M subtype D (isolate Z2/CDC-Z34) (HIV-1).
   8692..8925    +  LTR            3' LTR (ΔU3): self-inactivating 3' long terminal repeat (LTR) from HIV-1
   8950..8968    -  promoter       SP6 promoter: promoter for bacteriophage SP6 RNA polymerase
   9196..9475    +  CDS            TcR (fragment): tetracycline efflux protein; tet; confers resistance to tetracycline
   9476..9524    -  misc_feature   bom (fragment): basis of mobility region from pBR322
   9626..9661    -  CDS            rop (fragment): Rop protein, which maintains plasmids at low copy number; rop
   9756..9860    +  promoter       AmpR promoter: bla
   9861..10721   +  CDS            AmpR: β-lactamase; bla; confers resistance to ampicillin, carbenicillin, and related antibiotics
