[The description below was written by a language model from this plasmid's Addgene catalogue record and pLannotate feature annotations shown in this document.]
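Description:
NLS-GFP-iLID-Ferritin is a lentiviral transfer plasmid of about 10.9 kb built on the pHR backbone and assembled by Golden Gate cloning. It encodes the light-inducible oligomerization "core" of a synthetic condensate system. In bacteria it is maintained through a high-copy ColE1/pUC-type origin and selected with ampicillin via the β-lactamase gene. The backbone also carries non-functional remnants of older vectors, including fragments of gpt, tetracycline resistance, rop and bom, together with an SV40 promoter/small t intron/poly(A) block lying outside the viral genome.

The packaged region is bounded by a truncated HIV-1 5' LTR and a self-inactivating ΔU3 3' LTR. It contains the Ψ packaging signal with a partial gag sequence, the Rev response element for nuclear export of the genomic RNA, and the cPPT/CTS element that aids nuclear import in transduced cells. Expression is driven by the SFFV promoter, and a WPRE downstream of the coding sequence enhances transcript stability and expression.

The annotated open reading frame begins with a LOV-domain segment that the automated annotation labels miniSOG; given the construct name, this most likely corresponds to iLID, which is also LOV2-based. It is followed by GFP and human ferritin heavy chain (FTH1). This annotated order differs from the order implied by the name. The NLS within the insert is not separately annotated; the only SV40 NLS feature sits in the backbone's T-antigen remnant.

Ferritin self-assembles into a multimeric cage, so the fusion displays many iLID units on a fluorescent nuclear particle. In iLID systems, blue light normally exposes a peptide that recruits SspB-tagged partners, although the partner is not stated in the record. The associated work used such condensates to reposition DNA loci and probe chromatin mechanics.
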