Addgene plasmid #227376: NLS-GFP-iLID-Ferritin
Purpose: Condensate module, light-inducible oligomerization 'core'
Depositing lab: Clifford Brangwynne. Depositing organization: Princeton University. Publication: Condensate interfacial forces reposition DNA loci and probe chromatin viscoelasticity. Strom AR, Kim Y, Zhao H, Chang YC, Orlovsky ND, Kosmrlj A, Storm C, Brangwynne CP. Cell. 2024 Aug 14:S0092-8674(24)00828-6. doi: 10.1016/j.cell.2024.07.034. PubMed 39168125.
Backbone
  Vector backbone: pHR
  Vector type: Lentiviral
Growth in bacteria
  Bacterial resistance: Ampicillin, 100 μg/mL
  Growth temperature: 37°C
  Growth strain: NEB Stable
  Copy number: Unknown
Gene/Insert
  Gene/Insert name: GFP 'core'
  Species: H. sapiens (human)
  Cloning method: Golden Gate
Terms and licenses: Academic/Nonprofit Terms; Industry Terms: Not Available to Industry
How to cite: NLS-GFP-iLID-Ferritin was a gift from Clifford Brangwynne (Addgene plasmid # 227376 ; http://n2t.net/addgene:227376 ; RRID:Addgene_227376)
